>Addgene plasmid | pAM-35s-CBL6-YFPc-1 Sequencing Result | analyzer sequence | sequence record 196855
AGGATCTTCTTGAGATCCTTTTTTTCTGCGCGTAATCTGCTGCTTGCAAACAAAAAAACCACCGCTACCA
GCGGTGGTTTGTTTGCCGGATCAAGAGCTACCAACTCTTTTTCCGAAGGTAACTGGCTTCAGCAGAGCGC
AGATACCAAATACTGTTCTTCTAGTGTAGCCGTAGTTAGGCCACCACTTCAAGAACTCTGTAGCACCGCC
TACATACCTCGCTCTGCTAATCCTGTTACCAGTGGCTGCTGCCAGTGGCGATAAGTCGTGTCTTACCGGG
TTGGACTCAAGACGATAGTTACCGGATAAGGCGCAGCGGTCGGGCTGAACGGGGGGTTCGTGCACACAGC
CCAGCTTGGAGCGAACGACCTACACCGAACTGAGATACCTACAGCGTGAGCTATGAGAAAGCGCCACGCT
TCCCGAAGGGAGAAAGGCGGACAGGTATCCGGTAAGCGGCAGGGTCGGAACAGGAGAGCGCACGAGGGAG
CTTCCAGGGGGAAACGCCTGGTATCTTTATAGTCCTGTCGGGTTTCGCCACCTCTGACTTGAGCGTCGAT
TTTTGTGATGCTCGTCAGGGGGGCGGAGCCTATGGAAAAACGCCAGCAACGCGGCCTTTTTACGGTTCCT
GGCCTTTTGCTGGCCTTTTGCTCACATGGACTCTAGCTAGAGGATCACAGGCAGCAACGCTCTGTCATCG
TTACAATCAACATGCTACCCTCCGCGAGATCATCCGTGTTTCAAACCCGGCAGCTTAGTTGCCGTTCTTC
CGAATAGCATCGGTAACATGAGCAAAGTCTGCCGCCTTACAACGGCTCTCCCGCTGACGCCGTCCCGGAC
TGATGGGCTGCCTGTATCGAGTGGTGATTTTGTGCCGAGCTGCCGGTCGGGGAGCTGTTGGCTGGCTGGT
GGCAGGATATATTGTGGTGTAAACAAATTGACGCTTAGACAACTTAATAACACATTGCGGACGTTTTTAA
TGATCGAATACTAACGTCTCTACCAGATATCAGCTTGCATGCCGGTCGATCTAGTAACATAGATGACACC
GCGCGCGATAATTTATCCTAGTTTGCGCGCTATATTTTGTTTTCTATCGCGTATTAAATGTATAATTGCG
GGACTCTAATCATAAAAACCCATCTCATAAATAACGTCATGCATTACATGTTAATTATTACATGCTTAAC
GTAATTCAACAGAAATTATATGATAATCATCGCAAGACCGGCAACAGGATTCAATCTTAAGAAACTTTAT
TGCCAAATGTTTGAACGATCTGCTTGACTCTAGGGGTCATCAGATTTCGGTGACGGGCAGGACCGGACGG
GGCGGCACCGGCAGGCTGAAGTCCAGCTGCCAGAAACCCACGTCATGCCAGTTCCCGTGCTTGAAGCCGG
CCGCCCGCAGCATGCCGCGGGGGGCATATCCGAGCGCCTCGTGCATGCGCACGCTCGGGTCGTTGGGCAG
CCCGATGACAGCGACCACGCTCTTGAAGCCCTGTGCCTCCAGGGACTTCAGCAGGTGGGTGTAGAGCGTG
GAGCCCAGTCCCGTCCGCTGGTGGCGGGGGGAGACGTACACGGTCGACTCGGCCGTCCAGTCGTAGGCGT
TGCGTGCCTTCCAGGGACCCGCGTAGGCGATGCCGGCGACCTCGCCGTCCACCTCGGCGACGAGCCAGGG
ATAGCGCTCCCGCAGACGGACGAGGTCGTCCGTCCACTCCTGCGGTTCCTGCGGCTCGGTACGGAAGTTG
ACCGTGCTTGTCTCGATGTAGTGGTTGACGATGGTGCAGACCGCCGGCATGTCCGCCTCGGTGGCACGGC
GGATGTCGGCCGGGCGTCGTTCTGGGCTCATGGTAGATCCCCTCGATCGAGTTGAGAGTGAATATGAGAC
TCTAATTGGATACCGAGGGGAATTTATGGAACGTCAGTGGAGCATTTTTGACAAGAAATATTTGCTAGCT
GATAGTGACCTTAGGCGACTTTTGAACGCGCAATAATGGTTTCTGACGTATGTGCTTAGCTCATTAAACT
CCAGAAACCCGCGGCTCAGTGGCTCCTTCAACGTTGCGGTTCTGTCAGTTCCAAACGTAAAACGGCTTGT
CCCGCGTCATCGGCGGGGGTCATAACGTGACTCCCTTAATTCTCCGCTCATGATCAGATTGTCGTTTCCC
GCCTTCGGTTTGGGCGCGCCCGGTTCAGAAGACCAGAGGGCTATTGAGACTTTTCAACAAAGGGTAATAT
CGGGAAACCTCCTCGGATTCCATTGCCCAGCTATCTGTCACTTCATCGAAAGGACAGTAGAAAAGGAAGA
TGGCTTCTACAAATGCCATCATTGCGATAAAGGAAAGGCTATCGTTCAAGATGCCTCTACCGACAGTGGT
CCCAAAGATGGACCCCCACCCACGAGGAACATCGTGGAAAAAGAAGACGTTCCAACCACGTCTTCAAAGC
AAGTGGATTGATGTGATACATGGTGGAGCACGACACTCTCGTCTACTCCAAGAATATCAAAGATACAGTC
TCAGAAGACCAGAGGGCTATTGAGACTTTTCAACAAAGGGTAATATCGGGAAACCTCCTCGGATTCCATT
GCCCAGCTATCTGTCACTTCATCGAAAGGACAGTAGAAAAGGAAGATGGCTTCTACAAATGCCATCATTG
CGATAAAGGAAAGGCTATCGTTCAAGATGCCTCTACCGACAGTGGTCCCAAAGATGGACCCCCACCCACG
AGGAACATCGTGGAAAAAGAAGACGTTCCAACCACGTCTTCAAAGCAAGTGGATTGATGTGATATCTCCA
CTGACGTAAGGGATGACGCACAATCCCACTATCCTTCGCAAGACCCTTCCTCTATATAAGGAAGTTCATT
TCATTTGGAGAGGACCTCGAGGTCGACGGTATCGATAAGCTTCCCATCAACAAGTTTGTACAAAAAAGCA
GGCTTGATGATGATGCAATGTTTAGATGGATTAAAGCACTTAGCCTTAATTCTGTTGACTTGTTGTGATG
CTGATCCTCCCAAGGTTCGTCAGAACCCTAAGGATGTGGCTAGAGGCACTGTGTTTACAGTGAATGAGAT
TGAAGCTCTTTACGAACTGTTCAAGAGCATTAGCAAAAACGGGCTTATCGACAAGGAACAATTTCAATTG
GTACTATTCAAAATGAACACAACGAGAAGCCTTTTTGCTGATAGGGTGTTTGACTTGTTTGATACCAAGA
ATACTGGGATTCTAGATTTTGAAGCCTTTGCTCGTTCACTTTCGGTCTTTCACCCTAATGCTAAATTTGA
GGATAAGATTGAGTTCTCTTTCAAGCTGTATGATCTGAATCAGCAAGGTTATATAAAGAGACAGGAGGTG
AAGCAAATGGTTGTGCGGACTCTAGCTGAATCTGGCATGAACCTTTCTGATCATGTGATTGAGAGCATCA
TAGACAAGACATTTGAAGAAGCTGATACTAAACTGGACGGGAAGATTGATAAGGAAGAGTGGAGGAGTCT
TGTGTTGCGCCACCCCTCTCTGTTACAGAACATGAGCCTTCAACATCTCAAAGACGTAACAAAGACGTTT
CCAAATTTTGTATTTCACACTATAGTGACAGACACTCCTAGTGAGCTGGATGGATACCCAGCTTTCTTGT
ACAAAGTGGTTGATGGGATGGACAAGCAGAAGAACGGCATCAAGGCCAACTTCAAGATCCGCCACAACAT
CGAGGACGGCGGCGTGCAGCTCGCCGACCACTACCAGCAGAACACCCCCATCGGCGACGGCCCCGTGCTG
CTGCCCGACAACCACTACCTGAGCTACCAGTCCGCCCTGAGCAAAGACCCCAACGAGAAGCGCGATCACA
TGGTCCTGCTGGAGTTCGTGACCGCCGCCGGGATCACTCTCGGCATGGACGAGCTGTACAAGTAATCTAG
AGTCCGCAAAAATCACCAGTCTCTCTCTACAAATCTATCTCTCTCTATTTTTCTCCAGAATAATGTGTGA
GTAGTTCCCAGATAAGGGAATTAGGGTTCTTATAGGGTTTCGCTCATGTGTTGAGCATATAAGAAACCCT
TAGTATGTATTTGTATTTGTAAAATACTTCTATCAATAAAATTTCTAATTCCTAAAACCAAAATCCAGTG
ACCGGGCGGCCGCCACCGCGGTGGAGGGGGATCAGATTGTCGTTTCCCGCCTTCAGTTTAAACTATCAGT
GTTTGACAGGATATATTGGCGGGTAAACCTAAGAGAAAAGAGCGTTTATTAGAATAATCGGATATTTAAA
AGGGCGTGAAAAGGTTTATCCGTTCGTCCATTTGTATGTGTACATCACCGACGAGCAAGGCAAGACCGAG
CGCCTTTCCGACGCTCACCGGGCTGGTTGCCCTCGCCGCTGGGCTGGCGGCCGTCTATGGCCCTGCAAAC
GCGCCAGAAACGCCGTCGAAGCCGTGTGCGAGACACCGGCCGCCGGCGTTGTGGATACCTCGCGGAAAAC
TTGGCCCTCACTGACAGATGAGGGGCGGACGTTGACACTTGAGGGGCCGACTCACCCGGCGCGGCGTTGA
CAGATGAGGGGCAGGCTCGATTTCGGCCGGCGACGTGGAGCTGGCCAGCCTCGCAAATCGGCGAAAACGC
CTGATTTTACGCGAGTTTCCCACAGATGATGTGGACAAGCCTGGGGATAAGTGCCCTGCGGTATTGACAC
TTGAGGGGCGCGACTACTGACAGATGAGGGGCGCGATCCTTGACACTTGAGGGGCAGAGTGCTGACAGAT
GAGGGGCGCACCTATTGACATTTGAGGGGCTGTCCACAGGCAGAAAATCCAGCATTTGCAAGGGTTTCCG
CCCGTTTTTCGGCCACCGCTAACCTGTCTTTTAACCTGCTTTTAAACCAATATTTATAAACCTTGTTTTT
AACCAGGGCTGCGCCCTGTGCGCGTGACCGCGCACGCCGAAGGGGGGTGCCCCCCCTTCTCGAACCCTCC
CGGCCCGCTAACGCGGGCCTCCCATCCCCCCAGGGGCTGCGCCCCTCGGCCGCGAACGGCCTCACCCCAA
AAATGGCAGCGCTGGCAGTCCTTGCCATTGCCGGGATCGGGGCAGTAACGGGATGGGCGATCAGCCCGAA
AGCTACCCCTATTTGTTTATTTTTCTAAATACATTCAAATATGTATCCGCTCATGAGACAATAACCCTGA
TAAATGCTTCAATAATATTGAAAAAGGAAGAGTATGAGTATTCAACATTTCCGTGTCGCCCTTATTCCCT
TTTTTGCGGCATTTTGCCTTCCTGTTTTTGCTCACCCAGAAACGCTGGTGAAAGTAAAAGATGCTGAAGA
TCAGTTGGGTGCACGAGTGGGTTACATCGAACTGGATCTCAACAGCGGTAAGATCCTTGAGAGTTTTCGC
CCCGAAGAACGTTTTCCAATGATGAGCACTTTTAAAGTTCTGCTATGTGGCGCGGTATTATCCCGTATTG
ACGCCGGGCAAGAGCAACTCGGTCGCCGCATACACTATTCTCAGAATGACTTGGTTGAGTACTCACCAGT
CACAGAAAAGCATCTTACGGATGGCATGACAGTAAGAGAATTATGCAGTGCTGCCATAACCATGAGTGAT
AACACTGCGGCCAACTTACTTCTGACAACGATCGGAGGACCGAAGGAGCTAACCGCTTTTTTGCACAACA
TGGGGGATCATGTAACTCGCCTTGATCGTTGGGAACCGGAGCTGAATGAAGCCATACCAAACGACGAGCG
TGACACCACGATGCCTGTAGCAATGGCAACAACGTTGCGCAAACTATTAACTGGCGAACTACTTACTCTA
GCTTCCCGGCAACAATTAATAGACTGGATGGAGGCGGATAAAGTTGCAGGACCACTTCTGCGCTCGGCCC
TTCCGGCTGGCTGGTTTATTGCTGATAAATCTGGAGCCGGTGAGCGTGGGTCTCGCGGTATCATTGCAGC
ACTGGGGCCAGATGGTAAGCCCTCCCGTATCGTAGTTATCTACACGACGGGGAGTCAGGCAACTATGGAT
GAACGAAATAGACAGATCGCTGAGATAGGTGCCTCACTGATTAAGCATTGGTAACTGTCAGACCAAGTTT
ACTCATATATACTTTAGATTGATTTAAAACTTCATTTTTAATTTAAAAGGATCTAGGTGAAGATCCTTTT
TGATAATCTCATGACCAAAATCCCTTAACGTGAGTTTTCGTTCCACTGAGCGTCAGACCCCGTAGAAAAG
ATCAA
Features (pLannotate 1.2.2; 18 found; start..end, strand, type, name):
     10..598     +  rep_origin     ori: high-copy-number ColE1/pMB1/pBR322/pUC origin of replication
    910..934     +  misc_feature   LB T-DNA repeat: left border repeat from nopaline C58 T-DNA
   1028..1280    -  terminator     NOS terminator: nopaline synthase terminator and poly(A) signal
   1303..1851    -  CDS            bar: PAT_STRHY - Experimental evidence at protein level: Swiss-Prot protein existence level 1. Inactivates phosphinothricin (PPT) by transfer of an acetyl group from acetyl CoA. Can also acetylate demethylphosphinothricin but not PTT or glutamate. This enzyme is an effector of phosphinothricin tripeptide (PTT or bialaphos) resistance. From Streptomyces hygroscopicus. Introduced by genetic manipulation and expressed in glufosinate-tolerant maize by Dekalb Genetics.
   1893..2072    -  promoter       NOS promoter: nopaline synthase promoter
   2215..2885    +  promoter       CaMV 35S promoter (enhanced): cauliflower mosaic virus 35S promoter with a duplicated enhancer region
   2885..2912    -  misc_feature   MCS (fragment): pBluescript multiple cloning site
   2920..2944    +  protein_bind   attB1: mutant version of attB; recombination site for the Gateway® BP reaction BP Clonase™
   2947..3624    +  CDS            CBL6: CNBL6_ARATH - Also known as SCABP2. Experimental evidence at protein level: Swiss-Prot protein existence level 1. Acts as a calcium sensor. CBL proteins interact with CIPK serine-threonine protein kinases. Binding of a CBL protein to the regulatory NAF domain of a CIPK protein lead to the activation of the kinase in a calcium-dependent manner. From Arabidopsis thaliana (Mouse-ear cress).
   3626..3650    -  protein_bind   attB2: mutant version of attB; recombination site for the Gateway® BP reaction BP Clonase™
   3661..3912    +  CDS            VC155: C-terminal fragment of mVenus for use in bimolecular fluorescence complementation (BiFC) (Kodama and Hu, 2010)
   3970..4129    +  polyA_signal   CaMV poly(A) signal (fragment): cauliflower mosaic virus polyadenylation signal
   4136..4156    -  misc_feature   MCS (fragment): pBluescript multiple cloning site
   4204..4228    +  misc_feature   RB T-DNA repeat: right border repeat from nopaline C58 T-DNA
   4448..4979    +  rep_origin     oriV: incP origin of replication
   5043..5120    +  CDS            klaC (fragment): KLAC_ECOLX - Also known as telB. Protein predicted: Swiss-Prot protein existence level 4. Belongs to the kla operon, which is associated with cryptic tellurite resistance, and IncW plasmid fertility inhibition. From Escherichia coli.
   5122..5213    +  promoter       AmpR promoter: bla
   5214..6074    +  CDS            AmpR: β-lactamase; bla; confers resistance to ampicillin, carbenicillin, and related antibiotics
